Addgene plasmid #40554: pEMB44 / Lancelet_LRRK2_1_319
Depositing lab: Michael J Fox Foundation MJFF. Depositing organization: Michael J Fox Foundation.
Backbone
  Vector backbone: pEMB44
  Backbone manufacturer: Emerald
  Vector type: Baculovirus
Growth in bacteria
  Bacterial resistance: Ampicillin, 100 μg/mL
  Growth temperature: 37°C
  Growth strain: Top10
  Copy number: High Copy
Gene/Insert
  Gene/Insert name: LRRK2
  Species: Branchiostoma floridae
  Mutation: WT
  Promoter: polH
  Tag / fusion protein: 6xHis (N terminal on insert)
  Cloning method: Restriction Enzyme; 5′ cloning site BamHI (destroyed during cloning); 3′ cloning site HindIII (destroyed during cloning)
  Sequencing primers: 5′ DSP2466For:GAATTTCGTCGACAGATC; 3′ DSP2466Rev:AATAACCCGGATCAGCTT
Terms and licenses: Academic/Nonprofit Terms; Industry Terms
How to cite: pEMB44 / Lancelet_LRRK2_1_319 was a gift from Michael J Fox Foundation MJFF (Addgene plasmid # 40554 ; http://n2t.net/addgene:40554 ; RRID:Addgene_40554)
