[The description below was written by a language model from this plasmid's Addgene catalogue record and pLannotate feature annotations shown in this document.]
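Description:
pEMB44 / Lancelet_LRRK2_1_319 is a baculovirus transfer vector built on the pEMB44 backbone (Emerald) for expressing a fragment of LRRK2 from the lancelet Branchiostoma floridae in insect cells. In bacteria it is maintained as a high-copy plasmid through a ColE1/pUC-type origin and selected with ampicillin via the β-lactamase gene and its native promoter. An f1 phage origin and a residual lacZα fragment are also present in the backbone.

The wild-type LRRK2 insert sits downstream of the polyhedrin (polH) promoter, a very late baculoviral promoter that drives strong expression late in infection. The construct name suggests the insert covers residues 1–319, although the record does not state this explicitly, and the coding region itself is not annotated in the feature table. The gap between the promoter and the next feature is consistent with an insert of roughly that size. The catalogue lists an N-terminal 6xHis tag, whereas the feature table detects a short His-tag match at the downstream end of that interval, so the tag position is not consistent between the two sources. The BamHI and HindIII cloning sites were destroyed during cloning.

In the opposite orientation, a p6.9 late basic protein promoter drives E. coli β-glucuronidase (GUS), a reporter that could serve to identify recombinant virus. The two cassettes are flanked by AcMNPV sequences (lef2 and ORF603 on one side, the ORF1629 recombination region on the other). These provide homology arms for recombination with baculoviral DNA at the polyhedrin locus. The construct is suited to producing His-tagged lancelet LRRK2 protein for purification, though the record does not state a specific application.
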