Features (pLannotate 1.2.2; 13 found; start..end, strand, type, name):
    329..453     +  CDS            lef2: baculovirus late expression factor 2
    491..1096    +  CDS            ORF603: baculovirus ORF603 protein
   1167..2972    -  CDS            GUS: β-glucuronidase; uidA (or gusA) from E. coli
   2987..3302    -  promoter       p6.9 promoter: Autographa californica p6.9; baculovirus late basic protein promoter
   3317..3408    +  promoter       polyhedrin promoter: polh from Autographa californica; promoter for the baculovirus polyhedrin gene
   4457..4474    +  CDS            9xHis (fragment): 9xHis affinity tag
   4511..5868    +  misc_recomb    baculovirus recombination region (ORF1629): contains part of ORF1629
   5866..5943    -  CDS            P61 (fragment): P78_NPVAC - Experimental evidence at protein level: Swiss-Prot protein existence level 1. Plays a role in the transport of the nucleocapsids from the cytoplasm toward the host nucleus together with the host actin- polymerizing Arp2/3 complex. From Autographa californica nuclear polyhedrosis virus (AcMNPV).
   6131..6719    -  rep_origin     ori: high-copy-number ColE1/pMB1/pBR322/pUC origin of replication
   6890..7750    -  CDS            AmpR: β-lactamase; bla; confers resistance to ampicillin, carbenicillin, and related antibiotics
   7751..7855    -  promoter       AmpR promoter: bla
   7882..8337    +  rep_origin     f1 ori (sequence partly withheld): f1 bacteriophage origin of replication; arrow indicates direction of (+) strand synthesis
   8342..1       -  CDS            lacZα (fragment) (across the origin): LacZα fragment of β-galactosidase; lacZ fragment
>Addgene plasmid #40554 | pEMB44 / Lancelet_LRRK2_1_319 | depositor full sequence | sequence record 52227 | pEMB44 / Lancelet_LRRK2_1_319 sequence 8407 bps
GGAACGGCTCCGCCCACTATTAATGAAATTAAAAATTCCAATTTTAAAAAACGCAGCAAGAGAAACATTT
GTATGAAAGAATGCGTAGAAGGAAAGAAAAATGTCGTCGACATGCTGAACAACAAGATTAATATGCCTCC
GTGTATAAAAAAAATATTGAACGATTTGAAAGAAAACAATGTACCGCGCGGCGGTATGTACAGGAAGAGG
TTTATACTAAACTGTTACATTGCAAACGTGGTTTCGTGTGCCAAGTGTGAAAACCGATGTTTAATCAAGG
CTCTGACGCATTTCTACAACCACGACTCCAAGTGTGTGGGTGAAGTCATGCATCTTTTAATCAAATCCCA
AGATGTGTATAAACCACCAAACTGCCAAAAAATGAAAACTGTCGACAAGCTCTGTCCGTTTGCTGGCAAC
TGCAAGGGTCTCAATCCTATTTGTAATTATTGAATAATAAAACAATTATAAATGCTAAATTTGTTTTTTA
TTAACGATACAAACCAAACGCAACAAGAACATTTGTAGTATTATCTATAATTGAAAACGCGTAGTTATAA
TCGCTGAGGTAATATTTAAAATCATTTTCAAATGATTCACAGTTAATTTGCGACAATATAATTTTATTTT
CACATAAACTAGACGCCTTGTCGTCTTCTTCTTCGTATTCCTTCTCTTTTTCATTTTTCTCTTCATAAAA
ATTAACATAGTTATTATCGTATCCATATATGTATCTATCGTATAGAGTAAATTTTTTGTTGTCATAAATA
TATATGTCTTTTTTAATGGGGTGTATAGTACCGCTGCGCATAGTTTTTCTGTAATTTACAACAGTGCTAT
TTTCTGGTAGTTCTTCGGAGTGTGTTGCTTTAATTATTAAATTTATATAATCAATGAATTTGGGATCGTC
GGTTTTGTACAATATGTTGCCGGCATAGTACGCAGCTTCTTCTAGTTCAATTACACCATTTTTTAGCAGC
ACCGGATTAACATAACTTTCCAAAATGTTGTACGAACCGTTAAACAAAAACAGTTCACCTCCCTTTTCTA
TACTATTGTCTGCGAGCAGTTGTTTGTTGTTAAAAATAACAGCCATTGTAATGAGACGCACAAACTAATA
TCACAAACTGGAAATGTCTATCAATATATAGTTGCTGATCAGATCCTCATTGTTTGCCTCCCTGCTGCGG
TTTTTCACCGAAGTTCATGCCAGTCCAGCGTTTTTGCAGCAGAAAAGCCGCCGACTTCGGTTTGCGGTCG
CGAGTGAAGATCCCTTTCTTGTTACCGCCAACGCGCAATATGCCTTGCGAGGTCGCAAAATCGGCGAAAT
TCCATACCTGTTCACCGACGACGGCGCTGACGCGATCAAAGACGCGGTGATACATATCCAGCCATGCACA
CTGATACTCTTCACTCCACATGTCGGTGTACATTGAGTGCAGCCCGGCTAACGTATCCACGCCGTATTCG
GTGATGATAATCGGCTGATGCAGTTTCTCCTGCCAGGCCAGAAGTTCTTTTTCCAGTACCTTCTCTGCCG
TTTCCAAATCGCCGCTTTGGACATACCATCCGTAATAACGGTTCAGGCACAGCACATCAAAGAGATCGCT
GATGGTATCGGTGTGAGCGTCGCAGAACATTACATTGACGCAGGTGATCGGACGCGTCGGGTCGAGTTTA
CGCGTTGCTTCCGCCAGTGGCGCGAAATATTCCCGTGCACCTTGCGGACGGGTATCCGGTTCGTTGGCAA
TACTCCACATCACCACGCTTGGGTGGTTTTTGTCACGCGCTATCAGCTCTTTAATCGCCTGTAAGTGCGC
TTGCTGAGTTTCCCCGTTGACTGCCTCTTCGCTGTACAGTTCTTTCGGCTTGTTGCCCGCTTCGAAACCA
ATGCCTAAAGAGAGCGAAAAGCCGACAGCAGCAGTTTCATCAATCACCACGATGCCATGTTCATCTGCCC
AGTCGAGCATCTCTTCAGCGTAAGGGTAATGCGAGGTACGGTAGGAGTTGGCCCCAATCCAGTCCATTAA
TGCGTGGTCGTGCACCATCAGCACGTTATCGAATCCTTTGCCACGTAAGTCCGCATCTTCATGACGACCA
AAGCCAGTAAAGTAGAACGGTTTGTGGTTAATCAGGAACTGTTGGCCCTTCACTGCCACTGACCGGATGC
CGACGCGAAGCGGGTAGATATCACACTCTGTCTGGCTTTTGGCTGTGACGCACAGTTCATAGAGATAACC
TTCACCCGGTTGCCAGAGGTGCGGATTCACCACTTGCAAAGTCCCGCTAGTGCCTTGTCCAGTTGCAACC
ACCTGTTGATCCGCATCACGCAGTTCAACGCTGACATCACCATTGGCCACCACCTGCCAGTCAACAGACG
CGTGGTTACAGTCTTGCGCGACATGCGTCACCACGGTGATATCGTCCACCCAGGTGTTCGGCGTGGTGTA
GAGCATTACGCTGCGATGGATTCCGGCATAGTTAAAGAAATCATGGAAGTAAGACTGCTTTTTCTTGCCG
TTTTCGTCGGTAATCACCATTCCCGGCGGGATAGTCTGCCAGTTCAGTTCGTTGTTCACACAAACGGTGA
TACGTACACTTTTCCCGGCAATAACATACGGCGTGACATCGGCTTCAAATGGCGTATAGCCGCCCTGATG
CTCCATCACTTCCTGATTATTGACCCACACTTTGCCGTAATGAGTGACCGCATCGAAACGCAGCACGATA
CGCTGGCCTGCCCAACCTTTCGGTATAAAGACTTCGCGCTGATACCAGACGTTGCCCGCATAATTACGAA
TATCTGCATCGGCGAACTGATCGTTAAAACTGCCTGGCACAGCAATTGCCCGGCTTTCTTGTAACGCGCT
TTCCCACCAACGCTGATCAATTCCACAGTTTTCGCGATCCAGACTGAATGCCCACAGGCCGTCGAGTTTT
TTGATTTCACGGGTTGGGGTTTCTACAGGACGGACCATATTTATAGGTGTAATTTATGTAGCTGTAATTT
TTACCTTATTAATATTTTTTACGCTTTGCATTCGACGACTGAACTCCCAAATATATGTTTAACTCGTCTT
GGTCGTTTGAATTTTTGTTGCTGTGTTTCCTAATATTTTCCATCACCTTAAATATGTTATTGTAATCCTC
AATGTTGAACTTGCAATTGGACACGGCATAGTTTTCCATAGTCGTGTAAAACATGGTATTGGCTGCATTG
TAATACATCCGACTGAGCGGGTACGGATCTATGTGTTTGAGCAGCCTGTTCAAAAACTCTGCATCGTCGC
AAAACGGAATTTCGTCGACAGATCTGATCATGGAGATAATTAAAATGATAACCATCTCGCAAATAAATAA
GTATTTTACTGTTTTCGTAACAGTTTTGTAATAAAAAAACCTATAAATATAGGATCCAGGCCTGAATTCA
TGCACCACCACCATCACCATCATCATTTAGTTCCTCGCGGCTCAGGCCACGATATGCCAGTACCCTTACA
CAAACTAGCACCGGATGTCATGCTCAGTGATCTGGATTCGCGCTACCAGCTCCAAGAAGATAAATTTAAA
CTTGAGCAAATTCCCGAGAACGAGTTAGGCGATGGGAGTTTTGGGAACGTGTATCGCGCTAGTTATAAGA
ATATGGACGTTGCAGTGAAGGTCTTTTCGAAGGTAGGTGAGGATCATCCACACCGCATGCTTCGTCAAGA
GGTAACGATCCTGACTCGTCTTCAGCATATATCGGTCATCTCATTACTAGCCGTGGGCATTCGCCCGCGG
TTGTTAGTGTTAGAACTTGCACCGATGGGTTCCTTGACCTCCCACTTGTGCAAGAAAATGAGCCGCGGCC
TGCAGCAGCGCATTGCCATGCAAATAGCCGAAGGATTGATGTTCTTGCATACAAACATGATCATCTACCG
AGACCTCAAACCAGACAACATTCTGATTTTCAGCATCGCTCAGAACTCTCCCGTGAACGCGAAAATCTCC
GACTATGGTATTTCTAAATTTGCTACTCTCCTGGGTCTGACAGCGCCAGAAGGTACGCCTGGCTACCGTG
CGCCGGAAGTGGCCCGTGGTGATACGGCGTATAATAATAAAGTCGACCTGTTCTCATTTGGTATCCTGCT
GTTTGAACTGGTGACCGGGCGTAAACCTTTCGAAGATCTGCATTTCCGTGGCGAACTGGATGAAGCCATT
ATCAAAGGACGTCCTCTGGATCCGATTACCAGCTGTGGTTCTGCGCCGTGGCCGGATGTTCAGGATCTGA
TCACCCATTGTATGCAGCCGATTCCGGACGACAGACCGACCGCAGCCGAAGTTTTTGCGCGGCTGAGCAG
CGGAGAACTGCTGTGCCTGCGTCGCAATGTTCCGCTGGGCAAAGGCCTGAGCCCGGAATGCATTGCGATT
CGCGTTGGCGGCACCATGAAATGATAAGCTTGCGGCCGCACTCGAGCACCACCACCACCACCACTAACCT
AGGTAGCTGAGCGCATGCAAGCTGATCCGGGTTATTAGTACATTTATTAAGCGCTAGATTCTGTGCGTTG
TTGATTTACAGACAATTGTTGTACGTATTTTAATAATTCATTAAATTTATAATCTTTAGGGTGGTATGTT
AGAGCGAAAATCAAATGATTTTCAGCGTCTTTATATCTGAATTTAAATATTAAATCCTCAATAGATTTGT
AAAATAGGTTTCGATTAGTTTCAAACAAGGGTTGTTTTTCCGAACCGATGGCTGGACTATCTAATGGATT
TTCGCTCAACGCCACAAAACTTGCCAAATCTTGTAGCAGCAATCTAGCTTTGTCGATATTCGTTTGTGTT
TTGTTTTGTAATAAAGGTTCGACGTCGTTCAAAATATTATGCGCTTTTGTATTTCTTTCATCACTGTCGT
TAGTGTACAATTGACTCGACGTAAACACGTTAAATAGAGCTTGGACATATTTAACATCGGGCGTGTTAGC
TTTATTAGGCCGATTATCGTCGTCGTCCCAACCCTCGTCGTTAGAAGTTGCTTCCGAAGACGATTTTGCC
ATAGCCACACGACGCCTATTAATTGTGTCGGCTAACACGTCCGCGATCAAATTTGTAGTTGAGCTTTTTG
GAATTATTTCTGATTGCGGGCGTTTTTGGGCGGGTTTCAATCTAACTGTGCCCGATTTTAATTCAGACAA
CACGTTAGAAAGCGATGGTGCAGGCGGTGGTAACATTTCAGACGGCAAATCTACTAATGGCGGCGGTGGT
GGAGCTGATGATAAATCTACCATCGGTGGAGGCGCAGGCGGGGCTGGCGGCGGAGGCGGAGGCGGAGGTG
GTGGCGGTGATGCAGACGGCGGTTTAGGCTCAAATGTCTCTTTAGGCAACACAGTCGGCACCTCAACTAT
TGTACTGGTTTCGGGCGCCGTTTTTGGTTTGACCGGTCTGAGACGAGTGCGATTTTTTTCGTTTCTAATA
GCTTCCAACAATTGTTGTCTGTCGTCTAAAGGTGCAGCGGGTTGAGGTTCCGTCGGCATTGGTGGAGCGG
GCGGCAATTCAGACATCGATGGTGGTGGTGGTGGTGGAGGCGCTGGAATGTTAGGCACGGGAGAAGGTGG
TGGCGGCGGTGCCGCCGGTATAATTTGTTCTGGTTTAGTTTGTTCGCGCACGATTGTGGGCACCGGCGCA
GGCGCCGCTGGCTGCACAACGGAAGGTCGTCTGCTTCGAGGCAGCGCTTGGGGTGGTGGCAATTCAATAT
TATAATTGGAATACAAATCGTAAAAATCTGCTATAAGCATTGTAATTTCGCTATCGTTTACCGTGCCGAT
ATTTAACAACCGCTCAATGTAAGCAATTGTATTGTAAAGAGATTGTCTCAAGCTCGGATCGATCCCGCAC
GCCGATAACAAGCCTTTTCATTTTTACTACAGCATTGTAGTGGCGAGACACTTCGCTGTCGTCGAGGTTT
AAACGCTTCCTCGCTCACTGACTCGCTGCGCTCGGTCGTTCGGCTGCGGCGAGCGGTATCAGCTCACTCA
AAGGCGGTAATACGGTTATCCACAGAATCAGGGGATAACGCAGGAAAGAACATGTGAGCAAAAGGCCAGC
AAAAGGCCAGGAACCGTAAAAAGGCCGCGTTGCTGGCGTTTTTCCATAGGCTCCGCCCCCCTGACGAGCA
TCACAAAAATCGACGCTCAAGTCAGAGGTGGCGAAACCCGACAGGACTATAAAGATACCAGGCGTTTCCC
CCTGGAAGCTCCCTCGTGCGCTCTCCTGTTCCGACCCTGCCGCTTACCGGATACCTGTCCGCCTTTCTCC
CTTCGGGAAGCGTGGCGCTTTCTCATAGCTCACGCTGTAGGTATCTCAGTTCGGTGTAGGTCGTTCGCTC
CAAGCTGGGCTGTGTGCACGAACCCCCCGTTCAGCCCGACCGCTGCGCCTTATCCGGTAACTATCGTCTT
GAGTCCAACCCGGTAAGACACGACTTATCGCCACTGGCAGCAGCCACTGGTAACAGGATTAGCAGAGCGA
GGTATGTAGGCGGTGCTACAGAGTTCTTGAAGTGGTGGCCTAACTACGGCTACACTAGAAGGACAGTATT
TGGTATCTGCGCTCTGCTGAAGCCAGTTACCTTCGGAAAAAGAGTTGGTAGCTCTTGATCCGGCAAACAA
ACCACCGCTGGTAGCGGTGGTTTTTTTGTTTGCAAGCAGCAGATTACGCGCAGAAAAAAAGGATCTCAAG
AAGATCCTTTGATCTTTTCTACGGGGTCTGACGCTCAGTGGAACGAAAACTCACGTTAAGGGATTTTGGT
CATGAGATTATCAAAAAGGATCTTCACCTAGATCCTTTTAAATTAAAAATGAAGTTTTAAATCAATCTAA
AGTATATATGAGTAAACTTGGTCTGACAGTTACCAATGCTTAATCAGTGAGGCACCTATCTCAGCGATCT
GTCTATTTCGTTCATCCATAGTTGCCTGACTCCCCGTCGTGTAGATAACTACGATACGGGAGGGCTTACC
ATCTGGCCCCAGTGCTGCAATGATACCGCGAGACCCACGCTCACCGGCTCCAGATTTATCAGCAATAAAC
CAGCCAGCCGGAAGGGCCGAGCGCAGAAGTGGTCCTGCAACTTTATCCGCCTCCATCCAGTCTATTAATT
GTTGCCGGGAAGCTAGAGTAAGTAGTTCGCCAGTTAATAGTTTGCGCAACGTTGTTGCCATTGCTACAGG
CATCGTGGTGTCACGCTCGTCGTTTGGTATGGCTTCATTCAGCTCCGGTTCCCAACGATCAAGGCGAGTT
ACATGATCCCCCATGTTGTGCAAAAAAGCGGTTAGCTCCTTCGGTCCTCCGATCGTTGTCAGAAGTAAGT
TGGCCGCAGTGTTATCACTCATGGTTATGGCAGCACTGCATAATTCTCTTACTGTCATGCCATCCGTAAG
ATGCTTTTCTGTGACTGGTGAGTACTCAACCAAGTCATTCTGAGAATAGTGTATGCGGCGACCGAGTTGC
TCTTGCCCGGCGTCAATACGGGATAATACCGCGCCACATAGCAGAACTTTAAAAGTGCTCATCATTGGAA
AACGTTCTTCGGGGCGAAAACTCTCAAGGATCTTACCGCTGTTGAGATCCAGTTCGATGTAACCCACTCG
TGCACCCAACTGATCTTCAGCATCTTTTACTTTCACCAGCGTTTCTGGGTGAGCAAAAACAGGAAGGCAA
AATGCCGCAAAAAAGGGAATAAGGGCGACACGGAAATGTTGAATACTCATACTCTTCCTTTTTCAATATT
ATTGAAGCATTTATCAGGGTTATTGTCTCATGAGCGGATACATATTTGAATGTATTTAGAAAAATAAACA
AATAGGGGTTCCGCGCACATTTCCCCGAAAAGTGCCACCTG
[124 nt withheld, positions 7882-8005]
C
[91 nt withheld, positions 8007-8097]
A
[49 nt withheld, positions 8099-8147]
CCTTTGACGTTGGAGTCCACGTTCTTT
[37 nt withheld, positions 8175-8211]
ACCCTATCTCGGTCTATTCTTTTGATTTATAAGGGATTTTGCCGATTTCGGCCTATTGGTTAAAAAATGA
GCTGATTTAACAAAAATTTAACGCGAATTTTAACAAAATATTAACGTTTACAATTTCCCATTCGCCATTC
AGGCTGCGCAACTGTTGGGAAGGGCGATCGGTGCGGGCCTCTTCGCTATTACGCCA
