>Addgene plasmid #40554 | pEMB44 / Lancelet_LRRK2_1_319 | addgene partial sequence | sequence record 53819 | DSP2466For 5'-GAATTTCGTCGACAGATC-3'
CCATCTCGCAAATAAATAAGTATTTTACTGTTTTCGTAACAGTTTTGTAATAAAAAAACCTATAAATATA
GGATCCAGGCCTGAATTCATGCACCACCACCATCACCATCATCATTTAGTTCCTCGCGGCTCAGGCCACG
ATATGCCAGTACCCTTACACAAACTAGCACCGGATGTCATGCTCAGTGATCTGGATTCGCGCTACCAGCT
CCAAGAAGATAAATTTAAACTTGAGCAAATTCCCGAGAACGAGTTAGGCGATGGGAGTTTTGGGAACGTG
TATCGCGCTAGTTATAAGAATATGGACGTTGCAGTGAAGGTCTTTTCGAAGGTAGGTGAGGATCATCCAC
ACCGCATGCTTCGTCAAGAGGTAACGATCCTGACTCGTCTTCAGCATATATCGGTCATCTCATTACTAGC
CGTGGGCATTCGCCCGCGGTTGTTAGTGTTAGAACTTGCACCGATGGGTTCCTTGACCTCCCACTTGTGC
AAGAAAATGAGCCGCGGCCTGCAGCAGCGCATTGCCATGCAAATAGCCGAAGGATTGATGTTCTTGCATA
CAAACATGATCATCTACCGAGACCTCAAACCAGACAACATTCTGATTTTCAGCATCGCTCAGAACTCTCC
CGTGAACGCGAAAATCTCCGACTATGGTATTTCTAAATTTGCTACTCTCCTGGGTCTGACAGCGCCAGAA
GGTACGCCTGGCTACCGTGCGCCGGAAGTGGCCCGTGGTGATACGGCGTATAATAATAAAGTCGACCTGT
TCTCATTTGGTATCCTGCTGTTTGAACTGGTGACCGGGCGTAAACCTTTCGAAGATCTGCATTTCCGTGG
CGAACTGGATGAAGCCATTATCAAAGGACGTCCTCTGGATC
