>Addgene plasmid #40554 | pEMB44 / Lancelet_LRRK2_1_319 | addgene partial sequence | sequence record 53820 | DSP2466Rev 5'-AATAACCCGGATCAGCTT-3'
GGTGGTGGTGGTGGTGCTCGAGTGCGGCCGCAAGCTTATCATTTCATGGTGCCGCCAACGCGAATCGCAA
TGCATTCCGGGCTCAGGCCTTTGCCCAGCGGAACATTGCGACGCAGGCACAGCAGTTCTCCGCTGCTCAG
CCGCGCAAAAACTTCGGCTGCGGTCGGTCTGTCGTCCGGAATCGGCTGCATACAATGGGTGATCAGATCC
TGAACATCCGGCCACGGCGCAGAACCACAGCTGGTAATCGGATCCAGAGGACGTCCTTTGATAATGGCTT
CATCCAGTTCGCCACGGAAATGCAGATCTTCGAAAGGTTTACGCCCGGTCACCAGTTCAAACAGCAGGAT
ACCAAATGAGAACAGGTCGACTTTATTATTATACGCCGTATCACCACGGGCCACTTCCGGCGCACGGTAG
CCAGGCGTACCTTCTGGCGCTGTCAGACCCAGGAGAGTAGCAAATTTAGAAATACCATAGTCGGAGATTT
TCGCGTTCACGGGAGAGTTCTGAGCGATGCTGAAAATCAGAATGTTGTCTGGTTTGAGGTCTCGGTAGAT
GATCATGTTTGTATGCAAGAACATCAATCCTTCGGCTATTTGCATGGCAATGCGCTGCTGCAGGCCGCGG
CTCATTTTCTTGCACAAGTGGGAGGTCAAGGAACCCATCGGTGCAAGTTCTAACACTAACAACCGCGGGC
GAATGCCCACGGCTAGTAATGAGATGACCGATATATGCTGAAGACGAGTCAGGATCGTTACCTCTTGACG
AAGCATGCGGTGTGGATGATCCTCACCTACCTTCGAAAAGACCTTCACTGCAACGTCCATATTCTTAT
